Addgene plasmid #65819: pCASCADE-gltA2-udhA
Purpose: gltA-udhA targeting guide RNA array E. coli , Low Phosphate Induction
Depositing lab: Michael Lynch. Depositing organization: Duke University.
Backbone
  Vector backbone: pCASCADE
  Backbone manufacturer: None - Constructed in House
  Backbone size w/o insert (bp): 2500
  Total vector size (bp): 2904
  Vector type: Bacterial Expression
Growth in bacteria
  Bacterial resistance: Chloramphenicol, 25 μg/mL
  Growth temperature: 37°C
  Growth strain: Top10
  Copy number: Low Copy
Gene/Insert
  Gene/Insert name: gltA2-udhA guide array
  gRNA/shRNA sequence: 2 Guide Array : E . coli gltA2 and udhA gene promoters
  Species: Synthetic
  Promoter: E . coli ugpB gene promoter, low phosphate induction
  Cloning method: Gibson Cloning
  Sequencing primers: 5′ GGGAGACCACAACGG; 3′ AGTCCAGCTTGGAGCG
Terms and licenses: Academic/Nonprofit Terms; Industry Terms: Not Available to Industry
How to cite: pCASCADE-gltA2-udhA was a gift from Michael Lynch (Addgene plasmid # 65819 ; http://n2t.net/addgene:65819 ; RRID:Addgene_65819)
