[The description below was written by a language model from this plasmid's Addgene catalogue record and pLannotate feature annotations shown in this document.]
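Description:
pCASCADE-gltA2-udhA is a small (about 2.9 kb) bacterial expression plasmid built in house on the pCASCADE backbone for use in E. coli. It replicates from a p15A origin, listed as low copy in the catalogue, which is compatible with ColE1-type plasmids and so allows it to be carried alongside other constructs. Selection is by chloramphenicol resistance, provided by a cat gene with its native cat promoter and followed by the lambda t0 terminator. The annotation also picks up a short fragment resembling the RSF origin next to p15A, which is most likely a partial sequence match rather than a second functional origin.

The payload is a synthetic two-guide array, assembled by Gibson cloning, whose spacers are directed at the promoters of the E. coli gltA (the gltA2 target) and udhA genes. According to the record, the array is transcribed from the E. coli ugpB gene promoter, which is induced under low-phosphate conditions, so guide expression is switched on as phosphate becomes depleted. The plasmid name suggests the guides are meant to work with a Cascade-type CRISPR system, but the record does not state which effector is used, and none is encoded here. Neither the ugpB promoter nor the guide array was detected by the automated annotation; they presumably lie in the unannotated region downstream of the rrnB T1 and T7Te terminators, which would insulate the cassette from upstream read-through. The backbone also carries a Tn10 tetR repressor coding sequence, whose role in this construct is not explained. The stated purpose is phosphate-responsive targeting of gltA and udhA in E. coli.
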