Features (pLannotate 1.2.2; 8 found; start..end, strand, type, name):
      7..630     -  CDS            TetR: tetracycline repressor TetR; tetR from transposon Tn10; TetR binds to the tetracycline operator tetO to inhibit transcription. This inhibition can be relieved by adding tetracycline or doxycycline.
    642..713     +  terminator     rrnB T1 terminator: transcription terminator T1 from the E. coli rrnB gene
    729..756     +  terminator     T7Te terminator: phage T7 early transcription terminator
   1202..1257    -  rep_origin     RSF ori (fragment): Plasmids containing the RSF 1030 origin of replication can be propagated in E. coli cells that contain additional plasmids with compatible origins.
   1345..1890    -  rep_origin     p15A ori: Plasmids containing the medium-copy-number p15A origin of replication can be propagated in E. coli cells that contain a second plasmid with the ColE1 origin.
   2004..2098    -  terminator     lambda t0 terminator: transcription terminator from phage lambda
   2122..2778    -  CDS            cat: CAT_ECOLX - Experimental evidence at protein level: Swiss-Prot protein existence level 1. This enzyme is an effector of chloramphenicol resistance in bacteria. From Escherichia coli. This protein is used as a marker in many commonly used cloning vectors, such as pACYC184.
   2779..2881    -  promoter       cat promoter: promoter of the E. coli cat gene encoding chloramphenicol acetyltransferase
>Addgene plasmid #65819 | pCASCADE-gltA2-udhA | depositor full sequence | sequence record 111979 | pCASCADE-gltA2-udhA sequence 2904 bps
GACGTCTTAAGACCCACTTTCACATTTAAGTTGTTTTTCTAATCCGCATATGATCAATTCAAGGCCGAAT
AAGAAGGCTGGCTCTGCACCTTGGTGATCAAATAATTCGATAGCTTGTCGTAATAATGGCGGCATACTAT
CAGTAGTAGGTGTTTCCCTTTCTTCTTTAGCGACTTGATGCTCTTGATCTTCCAATACGCAACCTAAAGT
AAAATGCCCCACAGCGCTGAGTGCATATAATGCATTCTCTAGTGAAAAACCTTGTTGGCATAAAAAGGCT
AATTGATTTTCGAGAGTTTCATACTGTTTTTCTGTAGGCCGTGTACCTAAATGTACTTTTGCTCCATCGC
GATGACTTAGTAAAGCACATCTAAAACTTTTAGCGTTATTACGTAAAAAATCTTGCCAGCTTTCCCCTTC
TAAAGGGCAAAAGTGAGTATGGTGCCTATCTAACATCTCAATGGCTAAGGCGTCGAGCAAAGCCCGCTTA
TTTTTTACATGCCAATACAATGTAGGCTGCTCTACACCTAGCTTCTGGGCGAGTTTACGGGTTGTTAAAC
CTTCGATTCCGACCTCATTAAGCAGCTCTAATGCGCTGTTAATCACTTTACTTTTATCTAATCTAGACAT
CATCCAGGCATCAAATAAAACGAAAGGCTCAGTCGAAAGACTGGGCCTTTCGTTTTATCTGTTGTTTGTC
GGTGAACGCTCTCTACTAGAGTCACACTGGCTCACCTTCGGGTGGGCCTTTCTGCGTTTATACACAGCTA
ACACCACGTCGTCCCTATCTGCTGCCCTAGGTCTATGAGTGGTTGCTGGATAACTCTTTCTGACACCTTA
CTATCTTACAAATGTAACAAAAAAGTTATTTTTCTGTAATTCGAGCATGTCATGTTACCCCGCGAGCATA
AAACGCGTATATTCAGGGAGACCACAACGGTTTCCCTCTACAAATAATTTTGTTTAACTTTGAATTCAAA
AGATCTGGTACCACCTCGAGTTCCCCGCGCCAGCGGGGATAAACCGTATTGACCAATTCATTCGGGACAG
TTATTAGTTCGAGTTCCCCGCGCCAGCGGGGATAAACCGTTACCATTCTGTTGCTTTTATGTATAAGAAT
CGAGTTCCCCGCGCCAGCGGGGATAAACCGAAAAAAAAACCCCGCCCCTGACAGGGCGGGGTTTTTTTTC
CTAGGGATATATTCCGCTTCCTCGCTCACTGACTCGCTACGCTCGGTCGTTCGACTGCGGCGAGCGGAAA
TGGCTTACGAACGGGGCGGAGATTTCCTGGAAGATGCCAGGAAGATACTTAACAGGGAAGTGAGAGGGCC
GCGGCAAAGCCGTTTTTCCATAGGCTCCGCCCCCCTGACAAGCATCACGAAATCTGACGCTCAAATCAGT
GGTGGCGAAACCCGACAGGACTATAAAGATACCAGGCGTTTCCCCCTGGCGGCTCCCTCGTGCGCTCTCC
TGTTCCTGCCTTTCGGTTTACCGGTGTCATTCCGCTGTTATGGCCGCGTTTGTCTCATTCCACGCCTGAC
ACTCAGTTCCGGGTAGGCAGTTCGCTCCAAGCTGGACTGTATGCACGAACCCCCCGTTCAGTCCGACCGC
TGCGCCTTATCCGGTAACTATCGTCTTGAGTCCAACCCGGAAAGACATGCAAAAGCACCACTGGCAGCAG
CCACTGGTAATTGATTTAGAGGAGTTAGTCTTGAAGTCATGCGCCGGTTAAGGCTAAACTGAAAGGACAA
GTTTTGGTGACTGCGCTCCTCCAAGCCAGTTACCTCGGTTCAAAGAGTTGGTAGCTCAGAGAACCTTCGA
AAAACCGCCCTGCAAGGCGGTTTTTTCGTTTTCAGAGCAAGAGATTACGCGCAGACCAAAACGATCTCAA
GAAGATCATCTTATTAATCAGATAAAATATTTCTAGATTTCAGTGCAATTTATCTCTTCAAATGTAGCAC
CTGAAGTCAGCCCCATACGATATAAGTTGTTACTAGTGCTTGGATTCTCACCAATAAAAAACGCCCGGCG
GCAACCGAGCGTTCTGAACAAATCCAGATGGAGTTCTGAGGTCATTACTGGATCTATCAACAGGAGTCCA
AGCGAGCTCGATATCAAATTACGCCCCGCCCTGCCACTCATCGCAGTACTGTTGTAATTCATTAAGCATT
CTGCCGACATGGAAGCCATCACAAACGGCATGATGAACCTGAATCGCCAGCGGCATCAGCACCTTGTCGC
CTTGCGTATAATATTTGCCCATGGTGAAAACGGGGGCGAAGAAGTTGTCCATATTGGCCACGTTTAAATC
AAAACTGGTGAAACTCACCCAGGGATTGGCTGAGACGAAAAACATATTCTCAATAAACCCTTTAGGGAAA
TAGGCCAGGTTTTCACCGTAACACGCCACATCTTGCGAATATATGTGTAGAAACTGCCGGAAATCGTCGT
GGTATTCACTCCAGAGCGATGAAAACGTTTCAGTTTGCTCATGGAAAACGGTGTAACAAGGGTGAACACT
ATCCCATATCACCAGCTCACCGTCTTTCATTGCCATACGAAATTCCGGATGAGCATTCATCAGGCGGGCA
AGAATGTGAATAAAGGCCGGATAAAACTTGTGCTTATTTTTCTTTACGGTCTTTAAAAAGGCCGTAATAT
CCAGCTGAACGGTCTGGTTATAGGTACATTGAGCAACTGACTGAAATGCCTCAAAATGTTCTTTACGATG
CCATTGGGATATATCAACGGTGGTATATCCAGTGATTTTTTTCTCCATTTTAGCTTCCTTAGCTCCTGAA
AATCTCGATAACTCAAAAAATACGCCCGGTAGTGATCTTATTTCATTATGGTGAAAGTTGGAACCTCTTA
CGTGCCGATCAACGTCTCATTTTCGCCAGATATC
