>Addgene plasmid #65819 | pCASCADE-gltA2-udhA | addgene partial sequence | sequence record 118175 | CAT-R 5'-GCAACTGACTGAAATGCCTC-3'
GATATATCAACGGTGGTATATCCAGTGATTTTTTTCTCCATTTTAGCTTCCTTAGCTCCTGAAAATCTCG
ATAACTCAAAAAATACGCCCGGTAGTGATCTTATTTCATTATGGTGAAAGTTGGAACCTCTTACGTGCCG
ATCAACGTCTCATTTTCGCCAGATATCGACGTCTTAAGACCCACTTTCACATTTAAGTTGTTTTTCTAAT
CCGCATATGATCAATTCAAGGCCGAATAAGAAGGCTGGCTCTGCACCTTGGTGATCAAATAATTCGATAG
CTTGTCGTAATAATGGCGGCATACTATCAGTAGTAGGTGTTTCCCTTTCTTCTTTAGCGACTTGATGCTC
TTGATCTTCCAATACGCAACCTAAAGTAAAATGCCCCACAGCGCTGAGTGCATATAATGCATTCTCTAGT
GAAAAACCTTGTTGGCATAAAAAGGCTAATTGATTTTCGAGAGTTTCATACTGTTTTTCTGTAGGCCGTG
TACCTAAATGTACTTTTGCTCCATCGCGATGACTTAGTAAAGCACATCTAAAACTTTTAGCGTTATTACG
TAAAAAATCTTGCCAGCTTTCCCCTTCTAAAGGGCAAAAGTGAGTATGGTGCCTATCTAACATCTCAATG
GCTAAGGCGTCGAGCAAAGCCCGCTTATTTTTTACATGCCAATACAATGTAGGCTGCTCTACACCTAGCT
TCTGGGCGAGTTTACGGGTTGTTAAACCTTCGATTCCGACCTCATTAAGCAGCTCTAATGCGCTGTTAAT
CACTTTACTTTTATCTAATCTAGACATCATCCAGGCATCA
