>Addgene plasmid #65819 | pCASCADE-gltA2-udhA | addgene partial sequence | sequence record 118180 | pBR322ori-F 5'-GGGAAACGCCTGGTATCTTT-3'
CCACCACTGATTTGAGCGTCAGATTTCGTGATGCTTGTCAGGGGGGCGGAGCCTATGGAAAAACGGCTTT
GCCGCGGCCCTCTCACTTCCCTGTTAAGTATCTTCCTGGCATCTTCCAGGAAATCTCCGCCCCGTTCGTA
AGCCATTTCCGCTCGCCGCAGTCGAACGACCGAGCGTAGCGAGTCAGTGAGCGAGGAAGCGGAATATATC
CCTAGGAAAAAAAACCCCGCCCTGTCAGGGGCGGGGTTTTTTTTTCGGTTTATCCCCGCTGGCGCGGGGA
ACTCGATTCTTATACATAAAAGCAACAGAATGGTAACGGTTTATCCCCGCTGGCGCGGGGAACTCGAACT
AATAACTGTCCCGAATGAATTGGTCAATACGGTTTATCCCCGCTGGCGCGGGGAACTCGAGGTGGTACCA
GATCTTTTGAATTCAAAGTTAAACAAAATTATTTGTAGAGGGAAACCGTTGTGGTCTCCCTGAATATACG
CGTTTTATGCTCGCGGGGTAACATGACATGCTCGAATTACAGAAAAATAACTTTTTTGTTACATTTGTAA
GATAGTAAGGTGTCAGAAAGAGTTATCCAGCAACCACTCATAGACCTAGGGCAGCAGATAGGGACGACGT
GGTGTTAGCTGTGTATAAACGCAGAAAGGCCCACCCGAAGGTGAGCCAGTGTGACTCTAGTAGAGAGCGT
TCACCGACAAACAACAGATAAAACGAAAGGCCCAGTCTTTCGACTGAGCCTTTCGTTTTATTTGATGCCT
GGATGATGTCTAGATTAGATAAAAGTAAAGTGATTAACAGCGCATTAGAGCTGCTTAATGAGGTCGGAAT
CGAAGGTTTAACAACCCGTAAACTCGCCCAGAAGCTAGGTGTAGAGCAGCCTACATTGTATTGGCATGTA
AAAAATAAGCGGGCTTTGCTCGACGCCTTAGCCATTGAGATGTTAGATAGGCACCATACTCACTTTT
